>Addgene plasmid #233168 | pMXs-uORFx6-mNgn2x3HA-P2A-mRuby2 | addgene full sequence | sequence record 463004 | Addgene NGS Result
TCGGCGACACAGTGTGGGTCCGCCGACACCAGACTAAGAACCTAGAACCTCGCTGGAAAGGACCTTACAC
AGTCCTGCTGACCACCCCCACCGCCCTCAAAGTAGACGGCATCGCAGCTTGGATACACGCCGCCCACGTG
AAGGCTGCCGACCCCGGGGGTGGACCATCCTCTAGACTGCCGGATCTAGCTAGTTAATCGACGGTATCGA
TAAGCTATCAAACAAGTTTGTACAAAAAAGCAGGCTCCACCATGGGAACCAATTCAGTCGAGTCGAGTCG
ACTGGATCCACCATGGGTTGAACCATGGGTTGAACCATGGGTTGAGATCCACCATGGGTTGAACCATGGG
TTGAACCATGGGTTGAGATCCGGTACTACTGCCACCATGTTCGTCAAATCTGAGACTCTGGAGTTGAAGG
AGGAAGAGGAGGTACTGATGCTGCTGGGCTCGGCTTCCCCGGCCTCGGCGACCCTGACCCCGATGTCCTC
CAGCGCGGACGAGGAGGAGGACGAGGAGCTGCGCCGGCCGGGCTCCGCGCGTGGGCAGCGTGGAGCGGAA
GCCGGGCAGGGGGTGCAGGGCAGTCCGGCGTCGGGTGCCGGGGGTTGCCGGCCAGGGCGGCTGCTGGGCC
TGATGCACGAGTGCAAGCGTCGCCCGTCGCGCTCACGGGCCGTCTCCCGAGGTGCCAAGACGGCGGAGAC
GGTGCAGCGCATCAAGAAGACCCGCAGGCTCAAGGCCAACAACCGCGAGCGCAACCGCATGCACAACCTA
AACGCCGCGCTGGACGCGCTGCGCGAGGTGCTGCCCACCTTCCCCGAGGATGCCAAGCTCACGAAGATCG
AGACGCTGCGCTTCGCCCACAATTACATCTGGGCGCTCACCGAGACTCTGCGCCTGGCGGACCACTGCGC
CGGCGCCGGTGGCCTCCAGGGGGCGCTCTTCACGGAGGCGGTGCTCCTGAGCCCGGGAGCTGCGCTCGGC
GCCAGCGGGGACAGCCCTTCTCCACCTTCCTCCTGGAGCTGCACCAACAGCCCGGCGTCATCCTCCAACT
CCACGTCCCCATACAGCTGCACTTTATCGCCCGCTAGCCCCGGGTCAGACGTGGACTACTGGCAGCCCCC
ACCTCCGGAGAAGCATCGTTATGCGCCTCACCTGCCCCTCGCCAGGGACTGTATCGGGTCTGGCTCCGGA
TCAAGTGGTGGCAGCGGATCAGGATATCCATACGATGTACCAGACTATGCGGGATCGGGTTACCCCTACG
ACGTCCCCGACTACGCCGGCTCCGGCTACCCCTACGACGTCCCTGATTATGCTGGAAGCGGAGCTACTAA
CTTCAGCCTGCTGAAGCAGGCTGGAGACGTGGAGGAGAACCCTGGACCTATGGTGTCTAAGGGCGAAGAG
CTGATCAAGGAAAATATGCGTATGAAGGTGGTCATGGAAGGTTCGGTCAACGGCCACCAATTCAAATGCA
CAGGTGAAGGAGAAGGCAATCCGTACATGGGAACTCAAACCATGAGGATCAAAGTCATCGAGGGAGGACC
CCTGCCATTTGCCTTTGACATTCTTGCCACGTCGTTCATGTATGGCAGCCGTACTTTTATCAAGTACCCG
AAAGGCATTCCTGATTTCTTTAAACAGTCCTTTCCTGAGGGTTTTACTTGGGAAAGAGTTACGAGATACG
AAGATGGTGGAGTCGTCACCGTCATGCAGGACACCAGCCTTGAGGATGGCTGTCTCGTTTACCACGTCCA
AGTCAGAGGGGTAAACTTTCCCTCCAATGGTCCCGTGATGCAGAAGAAGACCAAGGGTTGGGAGCCTAAT
ACAGAGATGATGTATCCAGCAGATGGTGGTCTGAGGGGATACACTCATATGGCACTGAAAGTTGATGGTG
GTGGCCATCTGTCTTGCTCTTTCGTAACAACTTACAGGTCAAAAAAGACCGTCGGGAACATCAAGATGCC
CGGTATCCATGCCGTTGATCACCGCCTGGAAAGGTTAGAGGAAAGTGACAATGAAATGTTCGTAGTACAA
CGCGAACACGCAGTTGCCAAGTTCGCCGGGCTTGGTGGTGGGATGGACGAGCTGTACAAGTAACGCTGAT
ATCTAGACCCAGCTTTCTTGTACAAAGTGGTTCGATAGCTTATCGATAATCAACCTCTGGATTACAAAAT
TTGTGAAAGATTGACTGGTATTCTTAACTATGTTGCTCCTTTTACGCTATGTGGATACGCTGCTTTAATG
CCTTTGTATCATGCTATTGCTTCCCGTATGGCTTTCATTTTCTCCTCCTTGTATAAATCCTGGTTGCTGT
CTCTTTATGAGGAGTTGTGGCCCGTTGTCAGGCAACGTGGCGTGGTGTGCACTGTGTTTGCTGACGCAAC
CCCCACTGGTTGGGGCATTGCCACCACCTGTCAGCTCCTTTCCGGGACTTTCGCTTTCCCCCTCCCTATT
GCCACGGCGGAACTCATCGCCGCCTGCCTTGCCCGCTGCTGGACAGGGGCTCGGCTGTTGGGCACTGACA
ATTCCGTGGTGTTGTCGGGGAAATCATCGTCCTTTCCTTGGCTGCTCGCCTGTGTTGCCACCTGGATTCT
GCGCGGGACGTCCTTCTGCTACGTCCCTTCGGCCCTCAATCCAGCGGACCTTCCTTCCCGCGGCCTGCTG
CCGGCTCTGCGGCCTCTTCCGCGTCTTCGCCTTCGCCCTCAGACGAGTCGGATCTCCCTTTGGGCCGCCT
CCCCGCATCGATACCGTCGACGATAAAATAAAAGATTTTATTTAGTCTCCAGAAAAAGGGGGGAATGAAA
GACCCCACCTGTAGGTTTGGCAAGCTAGCTTAAGTAACGCCATTTTGCAAGGCATGGAAAAATACATAAC
TGAGAATAGAGAAGTTCAGATCAAGGTCAGGAACAGATGGAACAGCTGAATATGGGCCAAACAGGATATC
TGTGGTAAGCAGTTCCTGCCCCGGCTCAGGGCCAAGAACAGATGGAACAGCTGAATATGGGCCAAACAGG
ATATCTGTGGTAAGCAGTTCCTGCCCCGGCTCAGGGCCAAGAACAGATGGTCCCCAGATGCGGTCCAGCC
CTCAGCAGTTTCTAGAGAACCATCAGATGTTTCCAGGGTGCCCCAAGGACCTGAAATGACCCTGTGCCTT
ATTTGAACTAACCAATCAGTTCGCTTCTCGCTTCTGTTCGCGCGCTTCTGCTCCCCGAGCTCAATAAAAG
AGCCCACAACCCCTCACTCGGGGCGCCAGTCCTCCGATTGACTGAGTCGCCCGGGTACCCGTGTATCCAA
TAAACCCTCTTGCAGTTGCATCCGACTTGTGGTCTCGCTGTTCCTTGGGAGGGTCTCCTCTGAGTGATTG
ACTACCCGTCAGCGGGGGTCTTTCACATGCAGCATGTATCAAAATTAATTTGGTTTTTTTTCTTAAGTAT
TTACATTAAATGGCCATAGTTGCATTAATGAATCGGCCAACGCGCGGGGAGAGGCGGTTTGCGTATTGGG
CGCTCTTCCGCTTCCTCGCTCACTGACTCGCTGCGCTCGGTCGTTCGGCTGCGGCGAGCGGTATCAGCTC
ACTCAAAGGCGGTAATACGGTTATCCACAGAATCAGGGGATAACGCAGGAAAGAACATGTGAGCAAAAGG
CCAGCAAAAGGCCAGGAACCGTAAAAAGGCCGCGTTGCTGGCGTTTTTCCATAGGCTCCGCCCCCCTGAC
GAGCATCACAAAAATCGACGCTCAAGTCAGAGGTGGCGAAACCCGACAGGACTATAAAGATACCAGGCGT
TTCCCCCTGGAAGCTCCCTCGTGCGCTCTCCTGTTCCGACCCTGCCGCTTACCGGATACCTGTCCGCCTT
TCTCCCTTCGGGAAGCGTGGCGCTTTCTCATAGCTCACGCTGTAGGTATCTCAGTTCGGTGTAGGTCGTT
CGCTCCAAGCTGGGCTGTGTGCACGAACCCCCCGTTCAGCCCGACCGCTGCGCCTTATCCGGTAACTATC
GTCTTGAGTCCAACCCGGTAAGACACGACTTATCGCCACTGGCAGCAGCCACTGGTAACAGGATTAGCAG
AGCGAGGTATGTAGGCGGTGCTACAGAGTTCTTGAAGTGGTGGCCTAACTACGGCTACACTAGAAGAACA
GTATTTGGTATCTGCGCTCTGCTGAAGCCAGTTACCTTCGGAAAAAGAGTTGGTAGCTCTTGATCCGGCA
AACAAACCACCGCTGGTAGCGGTGGTTTTTTTGTTTGCAAGCAGCAGATTACGCGCAGAAAAAAAGGATC
TCAAGAAGATCCTTTGATCTTTTCTACGGGGTCTGACGCTCAGTGGAACGAAAACTCACGTTAAGGGATT
TTGGTCATGAGATTATCAAAAAGGATCTTCACCTAGATCCTTTTGCGGCCGGCCGCAAATCAATCTAAAG
TATATATGAGTAAACTTGGTCTGACAGTTACCAATGCTTAATCAGTGAGGCACCTATCTCAGCGATCTGT
CTATTTCGTTCATCCATAGTTGCCTGACTCCCCGTCGTGTAGATAACTACGATACGGGAGGGCTTACCAT
CTGGCCCCAGTGCTGCAATGATACCGCGAGACCCACGCTCACCGGCTCCAGATTTATCAGCAATAAACCA
GCCAGCCGGAAGGGCCGAGCGCAGAAGTGGTCCTGCAACTTTATCCGCCTCCATCCAGTCTATTAATTGT
TGCCGGGAAGCTAGAGTAAGTAGTTCGCCAGTTAATAGTTTGCGCAACGTTGTTGCCATTGCTACAGGCA
TCGTGGTGTCACGCTCGTCGTTTGGTATGGCTTCATTCAGCTCCGGTTCCCAACGATCAAGGCGAGTTAC
ATGATCCCCCATGTTGTGCAAAAAAGCGGTTAGCTCCTTCGGTCCTCCGATCGTTGTCAGAAGTAAGTTG
GCCGCAGTGTTATCACTCATGGTTATGGCAGCACTGCATAATTCTCTTACTGTCATGCCATCCGTAAGAT
GCTTTTCTGTGACTGGTGAGTACTCAACCAAGTCATTCTGAGAATAGTGTATGCGGCGACCGAGTTGCTC
TTGCCCGGCGTCAATACGGGATAATACCGCGCCACATAGCAGAACTTTAAAAGTGCTCATCATTGGAAAA
CGTTCTTCGGGGCGAAAACTCTCAAGGATCTTACCGCTGTTGAGATCCAGTTCGATGTAACCCACTCGTG
CACCCAACTGATCTTCAGCATCTTTTACTTTCACCAGCGTTTCTGGGTGAGCAAAAACAGGAAGGCAAAA
TGCCGCAAAAAAGGGAATAAGGGCGACACGGAAATGTTGAATACTCATACTCTTCCTTTTTCAATATTAT
TGAAGCATTTATCAGGGTTATTGTCTCATGAGCGGATACATATTTGAATGTATTTAGAAAAATAAACAAA
TAGGGGTTCCGCGCACATTTCCCCGAAAAGTGCCACCTGCATAATGAAAGACCCCACCTGTAGGTTTGGC
AAGCTAGCTTAAGTAACGCCATTTTGCAAGGCATGGAAAAATACATAACTGAGAATAGAAAAGTTCAGAT
CAAGGTCAGGAACAGATGGAACAGCTGAATATGGGCCAAACAGGATATCTGTGGTAAGCAGTTCCTGCCC
CGGCTCAGGGCCAAGAACAGATGGAACAGCTGAATATGGGCCAAACAGGATATCTGTGGTAAGCAGTTCC
TGCCCCGGCTCAGGGCCAAGAACAGATGGTCCCCAGATGCGGTCCAGCCCTCAGCAGTTTCTAGAGAACC
ATCAGATGTTTCCAGGGTGCCCCAAGGACCTGAAATGACCCTGTGCCTTATTTGAACTAACCAATCAGTT
CGCTTCTCGCTTCTGTTCGCGCGCTTCTGCTCCCCGAGCTCAATAAAAGAGCCCACAACCCCTCACTCGG
CGCGCCAGTCCTCCGATTGACTGAGTCGCCCGGGTACCCGTGTATCCAATAAACCCTCTTGCAGTTGCAT
CCGACTTGTGGTCTCGCTGTTCCTTGGGAGGGTCTCCTCTGAGTGATTGACTACCCGTCAGCGGGGGTCT
TTCATTTGGGGGCTCGTCCGGGATCGGGAGACCCCTGCCCAGGGACCACCGACCCACCACCGGGAGGTAA
GCTGGCCAGCAACTTATCTGTGTCTGTCCGATTGTCTAGTGTCTATGACTGATTTTATGCGCCTGCGTCG
GTACTAGTTAGCTAACTAGCTCTGTATCTGGCGGACCCGTGGTGGAACTGACGAGTTCGGAACACCCGGC
CGCAACCCTGGGAGACGTCCCAGGGACTTCGGGGGCCGTTTTTGTGGCCCGACCTGAGTCCAAAAATCCC
GATCGTTTTGGACTCTTTGGTGCACCCCCCTAATAGGAGGGATATGTGGTTCTGGTAGGAGACGAGAACC
TAAAACAGTTCCCGCCTCCGTCTGAATTTTTGCTTTCGGTTTGGGACCGAAGCCGCGCCGCGCGTCTTGT
CTGCTGCAGCATCGTTCTGTGTTGTCTCTGTCTGACTGTGTTTCTGTATTTGTCTGAAAATTAGGGCCAG
ACTGTTACCACTCCCTTAAGTTTGACCTTAGGTCACTGGAAAGATGTCGAGCGGATCGCTCACAACCAGT
CGGTAGATGTCAAGAAGAGACGTTGGGTTACCTTCTGCTCTGCAGAATGGCCAACCTTTAACGTCGGATG
GCCGCGAGACGGCACCTTTAACCGAGACCTCATCACCCAGGTTAAGATCAAGGTCTTTTCACCTGGCCCG
CATGGACACCCAGACCAGGTCCCCTACATCGTGACCTGGGAAGCCTTGGCTTTTGACCCCCCTCCCTGGG
TCAAGCCCTTTGTACACCCTAAGCCTCCGCCTCCTCTTCCTCCATCCGCCCCGTCTCTCCCCCTTGAACC
TCCTCGTTCGACCCCGCCTCGATCCTCCCTTTATCCAGCCCTCACTCCTTCTCTAGGCGCCCCCATATGG
CCATATGAGATCTTATATGGGGCACCCCCGCCCCTTGTAAACTTCCCTGACCCTGACATGACAAGAGTTA
CTAACAGCCCCTCTCTCCAAGCTCACTTACAGGCTCTCTACTTAGTCCAGCACGAAGTCTGGAGACCTCT
GGCGGCAGCCTACCAAGAACAACTGGACCGACCGGTGGTACCTCACCCTTACCGAG
Features (pLannotate 1.2.2; 17 found; start..end, strand, type, name):
    198..216     -  misc_feature   MCS (fragment): pBluescript multiple cloning site
    222..246     +  protein_bind   attB1: mutant version of attB; recombination site for the Gateway® BP reaction BP Clonase™
    387..1175    +  CDS            Neurog2: NGN2_MOUSE - Also known as Ath4a, Atoh4, Ngn2. Experimental evidence at protein level: Swiss-Prot protein existence level 1. Transcriptional regulator. Involved in neuronal differentiation. Activates transcription by binding to the E box (5'- CANNTG-3'). From Mus musculus (Mouse).
   1380..2090    +  CDS            mRuby2: mRuby2 is a basic (constitutively fluorescent) red fluorescent protein published in 2012, derived from Entacmaea quadricolor. It has moderate acid sensitivity.
   2107..2131    -  protein_bind   attB2: mutant version of attB; recombination site for the Gateway® BP reaction BP Clonase™
   2148..2736    +  misc_feature   WPRE: woodchuck hepatitis virus posttranscriptional regulatory element
   2794..2915    +  LTR            3' LTR (ΔU3) (fragment): self-inactivating 3' long terminal repeat (LTR) from Moloney murine leukemia virus
   2916..3385    +  LTR            LTR: long terminal repeat from Moloney murine leukemia virus
   3451..3503    -  CDS            lacI (fragment): lac repressor; lacI; The lac repressor binds to the lac operator to inhibit transcription in E. coli. This inhibition can be relieved by adding lactose or isopropyl-β-D-thiogalactopyranoside (IPTG).
   3686..4274    -  rep_origin     ori: high-copy-number ColE1/pMB1/pBR322/pUC origin of replication
   4438..5298    -  CDS            AmpR: β-lactamase; bla; confers resistance to ampicillin, carbenicillin, and related antibiotics
   5299..5403    -  promoter       AmpR promoter: bla
   5433..6026    +  LTR            LTR: long terminal repeat from Moloney murine leukemia virus
   6089..6288    +  misc_feature   MMLV Ψ: packaging signal of Moloney murine leukemia virus (MMLV)
   6340..6428    +  misc_feature   MESV Ψ (fragment): packaging signal of murine embryonic stem cell virus
   6505..6921    +  CDS            gag (truncated): truncated Moloney murine leukemia virus (MMLV) gag gene lacking the start codon
   6931..179     +  misc_feature   pol region (across the origin): Moloney murine leukemia virus (MMLV) pol region containing the splice acceptor site
