[The description below was written by a language model from this plasmid's Addgene catalogue record and pLannotate feature annotations shown in this document.]
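Description:
pMXs-uORFx6-mNgn2x3HA-P2A-mRuby2 is a Moloney murine leukemia virus-based retroviral expression vector built on the Gateway-adapted pMXs-gw backbone, intended for transducing mammalian cells. In bacteria it is maintained through a high-copy ColE1/pUC-type origin and selected with ampicillin via the β-lactamase gene and its native promoter. The viral portion comprises a 5′ MMLV LTR, the MMLV packaging signal (with an adjacent fragment annotated as MESV Ψ), a truncated gag lacking its start codon, and a pol-derived region carrying a splice acceptor. Together these allow the genomic RNA to be packaged when viral proteins are supplied in trans by a packaging cell line. No separate internal promoter is annotated, so expression is presumably driven from the 5′ LTR, as is usual for pMXs vectors.

The payload sits between attB1 and attB2 sites left by Gateway recombination. It encodes mouse Neurog2 (Ngn2), a bHLH transcription factor that binds E-box motifs and promotes neuronal differentiation, carrying a C-terminal triple HA tag. A P2A self-cleaving peptide links it to the red fluorescent protein mRuby2, so a single transcript yields both proteins and red fluorescence reports on Ngn2 expression. The tag and P2A are not individually annotated but would fit the gap between the two coding sequences. The name and stated purpose indicate six upstream open reading frames ahead of Ngn2. These are also unannotated and presumably lie in the stretch between attB1 and the Neurog2 start. Upstream ORFs generally reduce translation of the downstream main ORF, suggesting this is a variant with attenuated Ngn2 levels. A WPRE downstream of the cassette enhances transcript stability and expression, followed by the 3′ LTR region. The associated work concerns how transcription factor levels influence direct conversion of cells to motor neurons.
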