Addgene plasmid #233168: pMXs-uORFx6-mNgn2x3HA-P2A-mRuby2
Purpose: Retroviral expression of Ngn2x3HA with mRuby2 fluorescent reporter with upstream open reading frame
Depositing lab: Kate Galloway. Depositing organization: Massachusetts Institute of Technology. Publication: Proliferation history and transcription factor levels drive direct conversion to motor neurons. Wang NB, Lende-Dorn BA, Beitz AM, Han P, Adewumi HO, O'Shea TM, Galloway KE. Cell Syst. 2025 Apr 16;16(4):101205. doi: 10.1016/j.cels.2025.101205. Epub 2025 Mar 13. PubMed 40086434.
Backbone
  Vector backbone: pMXs-gw
  Vector type: Mammalian Expression, Retroviral
Growth in bacteria
  Bacterial resistance: Ampicillin, 100 μg/mL
  Growth temperature: 30°C
  Growth strain: NEB Stable
  Copy number: High Copy
Gene/Insert
  Gene/Insert name: mNgn2x3HA-P2A-mRuby2
  Species: M. musculus (mouse), Synthetic
  Entrez Gene: Neurog2 (a.k.a. Atoh4, Math4A, bHLHa8, ngn-2, ngn2)
  Tag / fusion protein: x3HA (C terminal on insert)
  Cloning method: Gateway Cloning
Terms and licenses: Academic/Nonprofit Terms; Industry Terms: Not Available to Industry
Depositor comments: Please visit https://doi.org/10.1101/2023.11.26.568736 for bioRxiv preprint.
How to cite: pMXs-uORFx6-mNgn2x3HA-P2A-mRuby2 was a gift from Kate Galloway (Addgene plasmid # 233168 ; http://n2t.net/addgene:233168 ; RRID:Addgene_233168)
