>Addgene plasmid #233168 | pMXs-uORFx6-mNgn2x3HA-P2A-mRuby2 | depositor partial sequence | sequence record 458702 | mNgn2x3HA
ATGTTCGTCAAATCTGAGACTCTGGAGTTGAAGGAGGAAGAGGAGGTACTGATGCTGCTGGGCTCGGCTT
CCCCGGCCTCGGCGACCCTGACCCCGATGTCCTCCAGCGCGGACGAGGAGGAGGACGAGGAGCTGCGCCG
GCCGGGCTCCGCGCGTGGGCAGCGTGGAGCGGAAGCCGGGCAGGGGGTGCAGGGCAGTCCGGCGTCGGGT
GCCGGGGGTTGCCGGCCAGGGCGGCTGCTGGGCCTGATGCACGAGTGCAAGCGTCGCCCGTCGCGCTCAC
GGGCCGTCTCCCGAGGTGCCAAGACGGCGGAGACGGTGCAGCGCATCAAGAAGACCCGCAGGCTCAAGGC
CAACAACCGCGAGCGCAACCGCATGCACAACCTAAACGCCGCGCTGGACGCGCTGCGCGAGGTGCTGCCC
ACCTTCCCCGAGGATGCCAAGCTCACGAAGATCGAGACGCTGCGCTTCGCCCACAATTACATCTGGGCGC
TCACCGAGACTCTGCGCCTGGCGGACCACTGCGCCGGCGCCGGTGGCCTCCAGGGGGCGCTCTTCACGGA
GGCGGTGCTCCTGAGCCCGGGAGCTGCGCTCGGCGCCAGCGGGGACAGCCCTTCTCCACCTTCCTCCTGG
AGCTGCACCAACAGCCCGGCGTCATCCTCCAACTCCACGTCCCCATACAGCTGCACTTTATCGCCCGCTA
GCCCCGGGTCAGACGTGGACTACTGGCAGCCCCCACCTCCGGAGAAGCATCGTTATGCGCCTCACCTGCC
CCTCGCCAGGGACTGTATCGGGTCTGGCTCCGGATCAAGTGGTGGCAGCGGATCAGGATATCCATACGAT
GTACCAGACTATGCGGGATCGGGTTACCCCTACGACGTCCCCGACTACGCCGGCTCCGGCTACCCCTACG
ACGTCCCTGATTATGCT
