>Addgene plasmid #233168 | pMXs-uORFx6-mNgn2x3HA-P2A-mRuby2 | depositor partial sequence | sequence record 458703 | mRuby2
ATGGTGTCTAAGGGCGAAGAGCTGATCAAGGAAAATATGCGTATGAAGGTGGTCATGGAAGGTTCGGTCA
ACGGCCACCAATTCAAATGCACAGGTGAAGGAGAAGGCAATCCGTACATGGGAACTCAAACCATGAGGAT
CAAAGTCATCGAGGGAGGACCCCTGCCATTTGCCTTTGACATTCTTGCCACGTCGTTCATGTATGGCAGC
CGTACTTTTATCAAGTACCCGAAAGGCATTCCTGATTTCTTTAAACAGTCCTTTCCTGAGGGTTTTACTT
GGGAAAGAGTTACGAGATACGAAGATGGTGGAGTCGTCACCGTCATGCAGGACACCAGCCTTGAGGATGG
CTGTCTCGTTTACCACGTCCAAGTCAGAGGGGTAAACTTTCCCTCCAATGGTCCCGTGATGCAGAAGAAG
ACCAAGGGTTGGGAGCCTAATACAGAGATGATGTATCCAGCAGATGGTGGTCTGAGGGGATACACTCATA
TGGCACTGAAAGTTGATGGTGGTGGCCATCTGTCTTGCTCTTTCGTAACAACTTACAGGTCAAAAAAGAC
CGTCGGGAACATCAAGATGCCCGGTATCCATGCCGTTGATCACCGCCTGGAAAGGTTAGAGGAAAGTGAC
AATGAAATGTTCGTAGTACAACGCGAACACGCAGTTGCCAAGTTCGCCGGGCTTGGTGGTGGGATGGACG
AGCTGTACAAG
